Addgene plasmid #12662: DsRed-rab7 DN
Depositing lab: Richard Pagano. Depositing organization: Mayo Foundation for Medical Education and Research (Inactive/For Deposit Only). Publication: Rab proteins mediate Golgi transport of caveola-internalized glycosphingolipids and correct lipid trafficking in Niemann-Pick C cells. Choudhury A, Dominguez M, Puri V, Sharma DK, Narita K, Wheatley CL, Marks DL, Pagano RE. J Clin Invest. 2002 Jun . 109(12):1541-50. 10.1172/JCI15420 PubMed 12070301.
Backbone
  Vector backbone: pDsRed-C1
  Backbone manufacturer: Clontech
  Backbone size w/o insert (bp): 4700
  Vector type: Mammalian Expression
  Selectable markers: Neomycin (select with G418)
Growth in bacteria
  Bacterial resistance: Kanamycin, 50 μg/mL
  Growth temperature: 37°C
  Growth strain: DH5alpha
  Copy number: High Copy
Gene/Insert
  Gene/Insert name: RAB7 (Homo sapiens) (alt name: DsRed-rab7 dominant negative)
  Species: H. sapiens (human)
  Insert size (bp): 693
  Mutation: T22N
  GenBank ID: NM_004637
  Entrez Gene: RAB7A (a.k.a. CMT2B, PRO2706, RAB7)
  Tag / fusion protein: DsRed (N terminal on backbone); HA (N terminal on insert)
  Cloning method: Restriction Enzyme; 5′ cloning site BAMHI (not destroyed); 3′ cloning site BAMHI (not destroyed)
  Sequencing primers: 5′ DsRed1-C; 3′ SV40pA-R
Resource information
  A portion of this plasmid was derived from a plasmid made by: IMAGE Clone collection at ATCC
Terms and licenses: Academic/Nonprofit Terms; Industry Terms: Not Available to Industry
How to cite: DsRed-rab7 DN was a gift from Richard Pagano (Addgene plasmid # 12662 ; http://n2t.net/addgene:12662 ; RRID:Addgene_12662)
