[The description below was written by a language model from this plasmid's Addgene catalogue record and pLannotate feature annotations shown in this document.]
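Description:
DsRed-rab7 DN is a mammalian expression plasmid built on the Clontech pDsRed-C1 backbone that produces a red-fluorescent fusion of a dominant-negative form of human RAB7A. The sequenced record is about 5.4 kb. Transcription is driven by the human cytomegalovirus immediate-early enhancer and promoter and terminated by an SV40 polyadenylation signal. The open reading frame begins with the mammalian codon-optimized DsRed1 coding sequence, continues through the multiple cloning site and a short HA epitope region (annotated as fragments matching an HA tag), and ends with the RAB7A coding sequence, which was inserted at a BamHI site retained at both ends. The resulting protein therefore carries DsRed at the N terminus, followed by HA and then Rab7.

The insert carries the T22N substitution. Rab7 is a small GTPase that cycles between GTP- and GDP-bound states and governs early-to-late endosome maturation and endosome-to-lysosome transport. Mutations of this type in Rab proteins are generally understood to favour the inactive, GDP-bound state, so that overexpression interferes with the endogenous protein. The DsRed tag allows transfected cells to be identified by fluorescence microscopy. The associated publication concerns Rab-dependent Golgi transport of caveola-internalized glycosphingolipids and lipid trafficking in Niemann-Pick C cells, consistent with use of this construct to block Rab7-dependent late endosomal traffic.

For propagation, the plasmid has a high-copy ColE1/pUC-type origin and an f1 phage origin. A single NeoR/KanR (Tn5 aminoglycoside phosphotransferase) gene sits downstream of tandem bacterial and SV40 early promoters and is followed by an HSV TK polyadenylation signal. It confers kanamycin resistance in E. coli and G418 resistance in mammalian cells.
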