Features (pLannotate 1.2.2; 17 found; start..end, strand, type, name):
     68..371     +  enhancer       CMV enhancer: human cytomegalovirus immediate early enhancer
    372..575     +  promoter       CMV promoter: human cytomegalovirus (CMV) immediate early promoter
    620..1297    +  CDS            DsRed1: wild-type DsRed mammalian codon-optimized
   1301..1357    +  misc_feature   MCS: multiple cloning site
   1361..1377    +  CDS            3xHA (fragment): three tandem HA epitope tags
   1388..1414    +  CDS            3xHA (fragment): three tandem HA epitope tags
   1418..2035    +  CDS            RAB7A: RAB7A_HUMAN - Also known as RAB7. Experimental evidence at protein level: Swiss-Prot protein existence level 1. Small GTPase which cycles between active GTP-bound and inactive GDP-bound states. In its active state, binds to a variety of effector proteins playing a key role in the regulation of endo- lysosomal trafficking. Governs early-to-late endosomal maturation, microtubule minus-end as well as plus-end directed endosomal migration and positioning, and endosome-lysosome transport through different protein-protein interaction cascades. Plays a central role, not only in endosomal traffic, but
   2061..2145    +  CDS            large T antigen (fragment): large T antigen from SV40 (simian virus 40)
   2168..2289    +  polyA_signal   SV40 poly(A) signal: SV40 polyadenylation signal
   2323..2751    -  rep_origin     f1 ori (sequence partly withheld): f1 bacteriophage origin of replication; arrow indicates direction of (+) strand synthesis
   2778..2882    +  promoter       AmpR promoter: bla
   2884..3241    +  promoter       SV40 promoter: SV40 enhancer and early promoter
   3276..4070    +  CDS            NeoR/KanR: aminoglycoside phosphotransferase from Tn5; aph(3')-II (or nptII); confers resistance to neomycin, kanamycin, and G418 (Geneticin®)
   4091..4243    +  CDS            ble (fragment): BLE_KLEPN - Experimental evidence at protein level: Swiss-Prot protein existence level 1. Binding protein with a strong affinity to the bleomycin family of antibiotics. Binds to CL990; an antimitotic-antibiotic compound. From Klebsiella pneumoniae.
   4302..4349    +  polyA_signal   HSV TK poly(A) signal: herpes simplex virus thymidine kinase polyadenylation signal (Cole and Stacy, 1985)
   4440..4456    -  polyA_signal   bGH poly(A) signal (fragment): bovine growth hormone polyadenylation signal
   4678..5266    +  rep_origin     ori: high-copy-number ColE1/pMB1/pBR322/pUC origin of replication
>Addgene plasmid #12662 | DsRed-rab7 DN | addgene full sequence | sequence record 148221 | Addgene NGS Result
CATGCATTAGTTATTAATAGTAATCAATTACGGGGTCATTAGTTCATAGCCCATATATGGAGTTCCGCGT
TACATAACTTACGGTAAATGGCCCGCCTGGCTGACCGCCCAACGACCCCCGCCCATTGACGTCAATAATG
ACGTATGTTCCCATAGTAACGCCAATAGGGACTTTCCATTGACGTCAATGGGTGGAGTATTTACGGTAAA
CTGCCCACTTGGCAGTACATCAAGTGTATCATATGCCAAGTACGCCCCCTATTGACGTCAATGACGGTAA
ATGGCCCGCCTGGCATTATGCCCAGTACATGACCTTATGGGACTTTCCTACTTGGCAGTACATCTACGTA
TTAGTCATCGCTATTACCATGGTGATGCGGTTTTGGCAGTACATCAATGGGCGTGGATAGCGGTTTGACT
CACGGGGATTTCCAAGTCTCCACCCCATTGACGTCAATGGGAGTTTGTTTTGGCACCAAAATCAACGGGA
CTTTCCAAAATGTCGTAACAACTCCGCCCCATTGACGCAAATGGGCGGTAGGCGTGTACGGTGGGAGGTC
TATATAAGCAGAGCTGGTTTAGTGAACCGTCAGATCCGCTAGCGCTACCGGTCGCCACCATGGTGCGCTC
CTCCAAGAACGTCATCAAGGAGTTCATGCGCTTCAAGGTGCGCATGGAGGGCACCGTGAACGGCCACGAG
TTCGAGATCGAGGGCGAGGGCGAGGGCCGCCCCTACGAGGGCCACAACACCGTGAAGCTGAAGGTGACCA
AGGGCGGCCCCCTGCCCTTCGCCTGGGACATCCTGTCCCCCCAGTTCCAGTACGGCTCCAAGGTGTACGT
GAAGCACCCCGCCGACATCCCCGACTACAAGAAGCTGTCCTTCCCCGAGGGCTTCAAGTGGGAGCGCGTG
ATGAACTTCGAGGACGGCGGCGTGGTGACCGTGACCCAGGACTCCTCCCTGCAGGACGGCTGCTTCATCT
ACAAGGTGAAGTTCATCGGCGTGAACTTCCCCTCCGACGGCCCCGTAATGCAGAAGAAGACCATGGGCTG
GGAGGCCTCCACCGAGCGCCTGTACCCCCGCGACGGCGTGCTGAAGGGCGAGATCCACAAGGCCCTGAAG
CTGAAGGACGGCGGCCACTACCTGGTGGAGTTCAAGTCCATCTACATGGCCAAGAAGCCCGTGCAGCTGC
CCGGCTACTACTACGTGGACTCCAAGCTGGACATCACCTCCCACAACGAGGACTACACCATCGTGGAGCA
GTACGAGCGCACCGAGGGCCGCCACCACCTGTTCCTGCTCAGATCTCGAGCTCAAGCTTCGAATTCTGCA
GTCGACGGTACCGCGGGCCCGGGATCCATGTACCCATACGATGTTCCGGATTACGCTTACCCATACGATG
TTCCGGATTACGCTGGTACCTCTAGGAAGAAAGTGTTGCTGAAGGTTATCATCCTGGGAGATTCTGGAGT
CGGGAAGAACTCACTCATGAACCAGTATGTGAATAAGAAATTCAGCAATCAGTACAAAGCCACAATAGGA
GCTGACTTTCTGACCAAGGAGGTGATGGTGGATGACAGGCTAGTCACAATGCAGATATGGGACACAGCAG
GACAGGAACGGTTCCAGTCTCTCGGTGTGGCCTTCTACAGAGGTGCAGACTGCTGCGTTCTGGTATTTGA
TGTGACTGCCCCCAACACATTCAAAACCCTAGATAGCTGGAGAGATGAGTTTCTCATCCAGGCCAGTCCC
CGAGATCCTGAAAACTTCCCATTTGTTGTGTTGGGAAACAAGATTGACCTCGAAAACAGACAAGTGGCCA
CAAAGCGGGCACAGGCCTGGTGCTACAGCAAAAACAACATTCCCTACTTTGAGACCAGTGCCAAGGAGGC
CATCAACGTGGAGCAGGCGTTCCAGACGATTGCACGGAATGCACTTAAGCAGGAAACGGAGGTGGAGCTG
TACAACGAATTTCCTGAACCTATCAAACTGGACAAGAATGACCGGGCCAAGGCCTCGGCAGAAAGCTGCA
GTTGCTGAGGATCCACCGGATCTAGATAACTGATCATAATCAGCCATACCACATTTGTAGAGGTTTTACT
TGCTTTAAAAAACCTCCCACACCTCCCCCTGAACCTGAAACATAAAATGAATGCAATTGTTGTTGTTAAC
TTGTTTATTGCAGCTTATAATGGTTACAAATAAAGCAATAGCATCACAAATTTCACAAATAAAGCATTTT
TTTCACTGCATTCTAGTTGTGGTTTGTCCAAACTCATCAATGTATCTTAACGCGTAAATTGTAAGCGTTA
ATATTTTGTTAAAATTCGCGTTAAATTTTTGTTAAATCAGCTCATTTTTTAACCAATAGGCCGAAATCGG
CAAAATCCCTTATAAATCAAAAGAATAGACCGAGATAGGGT
[37 nt withheld, positions 2422-2458]
AAAGAACGTGGACTCCAACGTCAAAGG
[49 nt withheld, positions 2486-2534]
T
[91 nt withheld, positions 2536-2626]
G
[124 nt withheld, positions 2628-2751]
CAGGTGGCACTTTTCGGGGAAATGTGCGCGGAACCCCTATTTGTTTATTTTTCTAAATACATTCAAATAT
GTATCCGCTCATGAGACAATAACCCTGATAAATGCTTCAATAATATTGAAAAAGGAAGAGTCCTGAGGCG
GAAAGAACCAGCTGTGGAATGTGTGTCAGTTAGGGTGTGGAAAGTCCCCAGGCTCCCCAGCAGGCAGAAG
TATGCAAAGCATGCATCTCAATTAGTCAGCAACCAGGTGTGGAAAGTCCCCAGGCTCCCCAGCAGGCAGA
AGTATGCAAAGCATGCATCTCAATTAGTCAGCAACCATAGTCCCGCCCCTAACTCCGCCCATCCCGCCCC
TAACTCCGCCCAGTTCCGCCCATTCTCCGCCCCATGGCTGACTAATTTTTTTTATTTATGCAGAGGCCGA
GGCCGCCTCGGCCTCTGAGCTATTCCAGAAGTAGTGAGGAGGCTTTTTTGGAGGCCTAGGCTTTTGCAAA
GATCGATCAAGAGACAGGATGAGGATCGTTTCGCATGATTGAACAAGATGGATTGCACGCAGGTTCTCCG
GCCGCTTGGGTGGAGAGGCTATTCGGCTATGACTGGGCACAACAGACAATCGGCTGCTCTGATGCCGCCG
TGTTCCGGCTGTCAGCGCAGGGGCGCCCGGTTCTTTTTGTCAAGACCGACCTGTCCGGTGCCCTGAATGA
ACTGCAAGACGAGGCAGCGCGGCTATCGTGGCTGGCCACGACGGGCGTTCCTTGCGCAGCTGTGCTCGAC
GTTGTCACTGAAGCGGGAAGGGACTGGCTGCTATTGGGCGAAGTGCCGGGGCAGGATCTCCTGTCATCTC
ACCTTGCTCCTGCCGAGAAAGTATCCATCATGGCTGATGCAATGCGGCGGCTGCATACGCTTGATCCGGC
TACCTGCCCATTCGACCACCAAGCGAAACATCGCATCGAGCGAGCACGTACTCGGATGGAAGCCGGTCTT
GTCGATCAGGATGATCTGGACGAAGAGCATCAGGGGCTCGCGCCAGCCGAACTGTTCGCCAGGCTCAAGG
CGAGCATGCCCGACGGCGAGGATCTCGTCGTGACCCATGGCGATGCCTGCTTGCCGAATATCATGGTGGA
AAATGGCCGCTTTTCTGGATTCATCGACTGTGGCCGGCTGGGTGTGGCGGACCGCTATCAGGACATAGCG
TTGGCTACCCGTGATATTGCTGAAGAGCTTGGCGGCGAATGGGCTGACCGCTTCCTCGTGCTTTACGGTA
TCGCCGCTCCCGATTCGCAGCGCATCGCCTTCTATCGCCTTCTTGACGAGTTCTTCTGAGCGGGACTCTG
GGGTTCGAAATGACCGACCAAGCGACGCCCAACCTGCCATCACGAGATTTCGATTCCACCGCCGCCTTCT
ATGAAAGGTTGGGCTTCGGAATCGTTTTCCGGGACGCCGGCTGGATGATCCTCCAGCGCGGGGATCTCAT
GCTGGAGTTCTTCGCCCACCCTAGGGGGAGGCTAACTGAAACACGGAAGGAGACAATACCGGAAGGAACC
CGCGCTATGACGGCAATAAAAAGACAGAATAAAACGCACGGTGTTGGGTCGTTTGTTCATAAACGCGGGG
TTCGGTCCCAGGGCTGGCACTCTGTCGATACCCCACCGAGACCCCATTGGGGCCAATACGCCCGCGTTTC
TTCCTTTTCCCCACCCCACCCCCCAAGTTCGGGTGAAGGCCCAGGGCTCGCAGCCAACGTCGGGGCGGCA
GGCCCTGCCATAGCCTCAGGTTACTCATATATACTTTAGATTGATTTAAAACTTCATTTTTAATTTAAAA
GGATCTAGGTGAAGATCCTTTTTGATAATCTCATGACCAAAATCCCTTAACGTGAGTTTTCGTTCCACTG
AGCGTCAGACCCCGTAGAAAAGATCAAAGGATCTTCTTGAGATCCTTTTTTTCTGCGCGTAATCTGCTGC
TTGCAAACAAAAAAACCACCGCTACCAGCGGTGGTTTGTTTGCCGGATCAAGAGCTACCAACTCTTTTTC
CGAAGGTAACTGGCTTCAGCAGAGCGCAGATACCAAATACTGTTCTTCTAGTGTAGCCGTAGTTAGGCCA
CCACTTCAAGAACTCTGTAGCACCGCCTACATACCTCGCTCTGCTAATCCTGTTACCAGTGGCTGCTGCC
AGTGGCGATAAGTCGTGTCTTACCGGGTTGGACTCAAGACGATAGTTACCGGATAAGGCGCAGCGGTCGG
GCTGAACGGGGGGTTCGTGCACACAGCCCAGCTTGGAGCGAACGACCTACACCGAACTGAGATACCTACA
GCGTGAGCTATGAGAAAGCGCCACGCTTCCCGAAGGGAGAAAGGCGGACAGGTATCCGGTAAGCGGCAGG
GTCGGAACAGGAGAGCGCACGAGGGAGCTTCCAGGGGGAAACGCCTGGTATCTTTATAGTCCTGTCGGGT
TTCGCCACCTCTGACTTGAGCGTCGATTTTTGTGATGCTCGTCAGGGGGGCGGAGCCTATGGAAAAACGC
CAGCAACGCGGCCTTTTTACGGTTCCTGGCCTTTTGCTGGCCTTTTGCTCACATGTTCTTTCCTGCGTTA
TCCCCTGATTCTGTGGATAACCGTATTACCGC
